>Addgene plasmid #237058 | SmBiT-VPS4A Fusion Vector | addgene full sequence | sequence record 476787 | Addgene NGS Result
AAGACGCGTTAATTAAGACGTCGGCAGTGAAAAAAATGCTTTATTTGTGAAATTTGTGATGCTATTGCTT
TATTTGTAACCATTATAAGCTGCAATAAACAAGTTAACAACAACAATTGCATTCATTTTATGTTTCAGGT
TCAGGGGGAGGTGTGGGAGGTTTTTTAAAGCAAGTAAAACCTCTACAAATGTGGTATGGCTGATTATGAT
CCGCGGCCGCAATACGTCGACGTTATCAGCTGACTTCGTACGAGAGCCTAGGATTATGGCGCGCCACTAG
TTATTAATAGTAATCAATTACGGGGTCATTAGTTCATAGCCCATATATGGAGTTCCGCGTTACATAACTT
ACGGTAAATGGCCCGCCTGGCTGACCGCCCAACGACCCCCGCCCATTGACGTCAATAATGACGTATGTTC
CCATAGTAACGCCAATAGGGACTTTCCATTGACGTCAATGGGTGGAGTATTTACGGTAAACTGCCCACTT
GGCAGTACATCAAGTGTATCATATGCCAAGTCCGCCCCCTATTGACGTCAATGACGGTAAATGGCCCGCC
TGGCATTATGCCCAGTACATGACCTTACGGGACTTTCCTACTTGGCAGTACATCTACGTATTAGTCATCG
CTATTACCATGGTGATGCGGTTTTGGCAGTACACCAATGGGCGTGGATAGCGGTTTGACTCACGGGGATT
TCCAAGTCTCCACCCCATTGACGTCAATGGGAGTTTGTTTTGGCACCAAAATCAACGGGACTTTCCAAAA
TGTCGTAATAACCCCGCCCCGTTGACGCAAATGGGCGGTAGGCGTGTACGGTGGGAGGTCTATATAAGCA
GAGCTGGTTTAGTGAACCGTCAGATCACTAGAAGCTTTATTGCGGTAGTTTATCACAGTTAAATTGCTAA
CGCAGTCAGTGCTTCTGACACAACAGTCTCGAACTTAAGCTGCAGAAGTTGGTCGTGAGGCACTGGGCAG
GTAAGTATCAAGGTTACAAGACAGGTTTAAGGAGACCAATAGAAACTGGGCTTGTCGAGACAGAGAAGAC
TCTTGCGTTTCTGATAGGCACCTATTGGTCTTACTGACATCCACTTTGCCTTTCTCTCCACAGGTGTCCA
CTCCCAGTTCAATTACAGCTCTTAAGGCTAGAGTATTAATACGACTCACTATAGGGCTAGCGCTCACCAT
GGTGACCGGCTACCGGCTGTTCGAGGAGATTCTCGGGAGCTCCGGTGGTGGCGGGAGCGGAGGTGGAGGC
TCGAGCGGTGCGATCGCCATGACAACGTCAACCCTCCAGAAAGCCATTGATCTGGTGACGAAAGCCACAG
AGGAGGACAAAGCCAAGAACTACGAGGAGGCGCTGCGGCTGTACCAGCATGCGGTGGAGTACTTCCTCCA
CGCTATCAAGTATGAGGCCCACAGCGACAAGGCCAAGGAGAGCATTCGAGCCAAGTGCGTGCAGTACCTA
GACCGGGCCGAGAAGCTGAAGGATTATTTACGAAGCAAAGAGAAACACGGCAAGAAGCCAGTCAAAGAGA
ACCAGAGTGAGGGCAAGGGCAGTGACAGTGACAGTGAAGGGGATAATCCGGAGAAAAAGAAACTGCAAGA
ACAGCTGATGGGTGCCGTCGTGATGGAGAAGCCCAACATACGGTGGAACGACGTGGCCGGGCTGGAGGGG
GCCAAGGAGGCCCTCAAAGAAGCTGTCATTTTGCCAATCAAATTCCCACACTTGTTCACAGGCAAGCGCA
CCCCCTGGCGGGGGATTCTGCTGTTCGGACCCCCTGGCACAGGGAAATCCTACCTGGCCAAAGCCGTGGC
AACAGAGGCCAACAACTCCACCTTCTTCTCTGTGTCCTCCTCAGATCTGATGTCCAAGTGGCTGGGGGAG
AGTGAAAAGCTGGTCAAGAACCTGTTTGAGCTGGCCAGGCAGCACAAGCCCTCCATCATCTTCATCGATG
AGGTGGATTCCCTCTGCGGGTCCCGAAATGAAAATGAGAGTGAGGCCGCCCGGAGGATCAAAACGGAGTT
CTTGGTCCAGATGCAGGGGGTGGGGAATAACAATGATGGGACTCTGGTTCTTGGAGCCACAAACATCCCA
TGGGTGTTGGATTCGGCCATCAGGAGGAGGTTTGAAAAACGAATTTATATCCCCTTGCCGGAGGAAGCTG
CCCGCGCCCAGATGTTCCGGTTGCATCTCGGGAGCACTCCCCACAACCTCACGGATGCAAACATCCACGA
GCTGGCCCGGAAGACGGAAGGCTACTCGGGCGCGGACATCAGCATCATCGTGCGGGACTCTCTCATGCAG
CCCGTGAGGAAGGTGCAGTCGGCCACACACTTCAAAAAGGTCTGTGGCCCCTCTCGCACCAACCCCAGCA
TGATGATTGATGACCTCCTGACTCCATGCTCACCAGGGGACCCAGGAGCCATGGAGATGACTTGGATGGA
TGTCCCTGGGGACAAACTCTTAGAGCCTGTGGTTTGCATGTCGGACATGCTGCGGTCTCTGGCCACCACC
CGGCCCACGGTGAATGCAGACGACCTCCTGAAAGTGAAGAAATTCTCAGAGGACTTTGGGCAAGAGAGTG
TTTAAACGAATTCGGGCTCGGTACCCGGGGATCCTCTAGAGTCGACCTGCAGGCATGCAAGCTGATCCGG
CTGCTAACAAAGCCCGAAAGGAAGCTGAGTTGGCTGCTGCCACCGCTGAGCAAGGCCGCTTCGAGCAGAC
ATGATAAGATACATTGATGAGTTTGGACAAACCACAACTAGAATGCAGTGAAAAAAATGCTTTATTTGTG
AAATTTGTGATGCTATTGCTTTATTTGTAACCATTATAAGCTGCAATAAACAAGTTAACAACAACAATTG
CATTCATTTTATGTTTCAGGTTCAGGGGGAGATGTGGGAGGTTTTTTTAAGCAAGTAAAACCTCTACAAA
TGTGGTAAAATCTTAATTAAGAATTCTAATATAACTTCGTATAGCATACATTATACGAAGTTATGGATCC
ACTGTTGACAATTAATCATCGGCATAGTATATCGGCATAGTATAATACGACAAGGTGAGGAACTAAACCC
AGGAGGCAGATCATGATTGAACAAGATGGATTGCACGCAGGTTCTCCGGCCGCTTGGGTGGAGAGGCTAT
TCGGCTATGACTGGGCACAACAGACAATCGGCTGCTCTGATGCCGCCGTGTTCCGGCTGTCAGCGCAGGG
GCGCCCGGTTCTTTTTGTCAAGACCGACCTGTCCGGTGCCCTGAATGAACTGCAGGACGAGGCAGCGCGG
CTATCGTGGCTGGCCACGACGGGCGTTCCTTGCGCAGCTGTGCTCGACGTTGTCACTGAAGCGGGAAGGG
ACTGGCTGCTATTGGGCGAAGTGCCGGGGCAGGATCTCCTGTCATCTCACCTTGCTCCTGCCGAGAAAGT
ATCCATCATGGCTGATGCAATGCGGCGGCTGCATACGCTTGATCCGGCTACCTGCCCATTCGACCACCAA
GCGAAACATCGCATCGAGCGAGCACGTACTCGGATGGAAGCCGGTCTTGTCGATCAGGATGATCTGGACG
AAGAGCATCAGGGGCTCGCGCCAGCCGAACTGTTCGCCAGGCTCAAGGCGCGCATGCCCGACGGCGAGGA
TCTCGTCGTGACCCATGGCGATGCCTGCTTGCCGAATATCATGGTGGAAAATGGCCGCTTTTCTGGATTC
ATCGACTGTGGCCGGCTGGGTGTGGCGGACCGCTATCAGGACATAGCGTTGGCTACCCGTGATATTGCTG
AAGAGCTTGGCGGCGAATGGGCTGACCGCTTCCTCGTGCTTTACGGTATCGCCGCTCCCGATTCGCAGCG
CATCGCCTTCTATCGCCTTCTTGACGAGTTCTTCTGATTCGAAATGACCGACCAAGCGACGCCCAACCGG
TATCAGCTCACTCAAAGGCGGTAATACGGTTATCCACAGAATCAGGGGATAACGCAGGAAAGAACATGTG
AGCAAAAGGCCAGCAAAAGGCCAGGAACCGTAAAAAGGCCGCGTTGCTGGCGTTTTTCCATAGGCTCCGC
CCCCCTGACGAGCATCACAAAAATCGACGCTCAAGTCAGAGGTGGCGAAACCCGACAGGACTATAAAGAT
ACCAGGCGTTTCCCCCTGGAAGCTCCCTCGTGCGCTCTCCTGTTCCGACCCTGCCGCTTACCGGATACCT
GTCCGCCTTTCTCCCTTCGGGAAGCGTGGCGCTTTCTCATAGCTCACGCTGTAGGTATCTCAGTTCGGTG
TAGGTCGTTCGCTCCAAGCTGGGCTGTGTGCACGAACCCCCCGTTCAGCCCGACCGCTGCGCCTTATCCG
GTAACTATCGTCTTGAGTCCAACCCGGTAAGACACGACTTATCGCCACTGGCAGCAGCCACTGGTAACAG
GATTAGCAGAGCGAGGTATGTAGGCGGTGCTACAGAGTTCTTGAAGTGGTGGCCTAACTACGGCTACACT
AGAAGGACAGTATTTGGTATCTGCGCTCTGCTGAAGCCAGTTACCTTCGGAAAAAGAGTTGGTAGCTCTT
GATCCGGCAAACAAACCACCGCTGGTAGCGGTGGTTTTTTTGTTTGCAAGCAGCAGATTACGCGCAGAAA
AAAAGGATTTCAAGAAGATCCTTTGATCTTTTCTACGGGGTCTGACGCTCAGTGGAACGAAAACTCACGT
TAAGGGATTTTGGTCATGAGATTATCAAAAAGGATCTTCACCTAGATCCTTTTATAGTCCGGAATCGTCA
CACAAAAAACCAACACACAGATGTAATGAAAATAAAGATATTTTATTGCGGCCATCGTGATGGCTAGAGT
TTAGCCCTCCCACACATAACCAGAGGGCAGCAATTCACGAATCCCAACTGCCGTCGGCTGTCCATCACTG
TCCTTCACTATGGCTTTGATCCCAGGATGCAGATCGAGAAGCACCTGTCGGCACCGTCCGCAGGGGCTCA
AGATGCCCCTGTTCTCATTTCCGATCGCGACGATACAAGTCAGGTTGCCAGCTGCCGCAGCAGCAGCAGT
GCCCAGCACCACGAGTTCTGCACAAGGTCCCCCAGTAAAATGATATACATTGACACCAGTGAAGATGCGG
CCGTCGCTAGAGAGAGCTGCGCTGGCGACGCTGTAGTCTTCAGAGATGGGGATGCTGTTGATTGTAGCCG
TTGCTCTTTCAATGAGGGTGGATTCTTCTTGAGACAAAGGCTTGGCCATGGTGGCGCTAGTGTCAGAAGA
ATCGAGCTTTTTGCAAAAGCCTAGGCCTCCAAAAAAGCCTCCTCACTACTTCTGGAATAGCTCAGAGGCC
GAGGCGGCCTCGGCCTCTGCATAAATAAAAAAAATTAGTCAGCCATGGGGCGGAGAATGGGCGGAACTGG
GCGGAGTTAGGGGCGGGATGGGCGGAGTTAGGGGCGGGACTATGGTTGCTGACTAATTGAGATGCATGCT
TTGCATACTTCTGCCTGCTGGGGAGCCTGGGGACTTTCCACACCTGGTTGCTGACTAATTGAGATGCATG
CTTTGCATACTTCTGCCTGCTGGGGAGCCTGGGGACTTTCCACACCCTAACTGACACACATTCCACAGCT
GGTTCTTTCCGCCTCAGAAGGTACCTAACCAAGTTCCTCTTTCAGAGGTTATTTCAGGCCATGGTGCTGC
GC
Features (pLannotate 1.2.2; 18 found; start..end, strand, type, name):
     24..105     -  polyA_signal   SV40 poly(A) signal: SV40 polyadenylation signal
    128..211     -  CDS            large T antigen (fragment): large T antigen from SV40 (simian virus 40)
    276..641     +  enhancer       CMV enhancer: human cytomegalovirus immediate early enhancer
    643..842     +  promoter       CMV promoter: human cytomegalovirus (CMV) immediate early promoter
    981..1113    +  intron         chimeric intron: chimera between introns from human β-globin and immunoglobulin heavy chain genes
   1157..1175    +  promoter       T7 promoter: promoter for bacteriophage T7 RNA polymerase
   1279..2589    +  CDS            VPS4A: VPS4A_HUMAN - Also known as VPS4 From Homo sapiens (Human).
   2598..2653    +  misc_feature   MCS: pUC18/19 multiple cloning site
   2660..2709    +  CDS            SET1 (fragment): solubility-enhancement tag derived from T7 phage gene 10B
   2735..2856    -  polyA_signal   SV40 poly(A) signal: SV40 polyadenylation signal
   2879..2947    -  CDS            large T antigen (fragment): large T antigen from SV40 (simian virus 40)
   2971..3004    +  protein_bind   loxP: Cre-mediated recombination occurs in the 8-bp core sequence (GCATACAT). Cre recombinase
   3014..3061    +  promoter       EM7 promoter: synthetic bacterial promoter&nbsp
   3093..3884    +  CDS            neo: KKA2_KLEPN - Also known as kan, nptII. Experimental evidence at protein level: Swiss-Prot protein existence level 1. Resistance to kanamycin, neomycin, paromomycin, ribostamycin, butirosin and gentamicin B. From Klebsiella pneumoniae.
   4045..4633    -  rep_origin     ori: high-copy-number ColE1/pMB1/pBR322/pUC origin of replication
   4759..4807    -  polyA_signal   poly(A) signal: synthetic polyadenylation signal
   4831..5229    -  CDS            BSD: blasticidin S deaminase; Aspergillus terreus BSD; confers resistance to blasticidin
   5260..5617    -  promoter       SV40 promoter: SV40 enhancer and early promoter
