[The description below was written by a language model from this plasmid's Addgene catalogue record and pLannotate feature annotations shown in this document.]
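Description:
SmBiT-VPS4A Fusion Vector is a mammalian expression plasmid of about 5.7 kb, built on the pFN218K SmBiT CMV-Blast Flexi backbone, that produces human VPS4A with the SmBiT peptide fused to its N-terminus. SmBiT is the small fragment of the split NanoLuc luciferase (NanoBiT) system. On its own it is inactive, but it reconstitutes a luminescent enzyme when brought close to the complementary LgBiT fragment carried on a partner protein. The plasmid replicates in E. coli from a high-copy ColE1/pUC-type origin. Bacterial selection is with kanamycin, through a neo/nptII gene driven by the synthetic bacterial EM7 promoter, and a single loxP site lies just upstream of that cassette.

The expression unit consists of the CMV immediate-early enhancer and promoter, then a chimeric β-globin/immunoglobulin intron that generally improves transcript processing, and then a T7 promoter that would permit in vitro transcription. Next comes the wild-type VPS4A open reading frame, followed by a short polylinker region and an SV40 polyadenylation signal. The SmBiT tag is not annotated in the feature table; given the catalogue entry, it presumably lies in the unannotated stretch between the T7 promoter and the VPS4A coding sequence. The small "SET1" and large T antigen fragments appear to be incidental annotation matches rather than functional parts.

A separate cassette in the opposite orientation uses the SV40 enhancer/early promoter to express blasticidin S deaminase, terminated by a synthetic poly(A) signal, which allows blasticidin selection of stable mammalian cell lines. The record states only expression of the fusion in mammalian cells as the purpose. The design fits luminescence complementation assays of interactions involving VPS4A, an AAA ATPase of the ESCRT membrane-remodelling pathway.
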