Addgene plasmid #237058: SmBiT-VPS4A Fusion Vector
Purpose: Express SmBiT-VPS4A Fusion Protein in Mammalian Cells under a CMV promoter
Depositing lab: Promega Corporation.
Backbone
  Vector backbone: pFN218K SmBiT CMV-BlastFlexi Vector
  Vector type: Mammalian Expression
  Selectable markers: Blasticidin
Growth in bacteria
  Bacterial resistance: Kanamycin, 50 μg/mL
  Growth temperature: 37°C
  Growth strain: DH5alpha
  Copy number: High Copy
Gene/Insert
  Gene/Insert name: VPS4A
  Species: H. sapiens (human)
  Mutation: None
  Entrez Gene: VPS4A (a.k.a. CIMDAG, SKD1, SKD1A, SKD2, VPS4, VPS4-1)
  Promoter: CMV
  Tag / fusion protein: SmBiT (N terminal on backbone)
  Cloning method: Other
Terms and licenses: Academic/Nonprofit Terms; Industry Terms
How to cite: SmBiT-VPS4A Fusion Vector was a gift from Promega Corporation (Addgene plasmid # 237058 ; http://n2t.net/addgene:237058 ; RRID:Addgene_237058)
